>Addgene plasmid #91173 | pTaCas9-H840A_6 | addgene full sequence | sequence record 182412 | Addgene NGS Result
GTAGGCGGTGCTACAGAGTTCTTGAAGTGGTGGCCTAACTACGGCTACACTAGAAGGACAGTATTTGGTA
TCTGCGCTCTGCTGAAGCCAGTTACCTTCGGAAAAAGAGTTGGTAGCTCTTGATCCGGCAAACAAACCAC
CGCTGGTAGCGGTGGTTTTTTTGTTTGCAAGCAGCAGATTACGCGCAGAAAAAAAGGATCTCAAGAAGAT
CCTTTGATCTTTTCTACGGGGTCTGACGCTCAGTGGAACGAAAACTCACGTTAAGGGATTTTGGTCATGC
ATTCTAGGTACTAAAACAATTCATCCAGTAAAATATAATATTTTATTTTCTCCCAATCAGGCTTGATCCC
CAGTAAGTCAAAAAATAGCTCGACATACTGTTCTTCCCCGATATCCTCCCTGATCGACCGGACGCAGAAG
GCAATGTCATACCACTTGTCCGCCCTGCCGCTTCTCCCAAGATCAATAAAGCCACTTACTTTGCCATCTT
TCACAAAGATGTTGCTGTCTCCCAGGTCGCCGTGGGAAAAGACAAGTTCCTCTTCGGGCTTTTCCGTCTT
TAAAAAATCATACAGCTCGCGCGGATCTTTAAATGGAGTGTCTTCTTCCCAGTTTTCGCAATCCACATCG
GCCAGATCGTTATTCAGTAAGTAATCCAATTCGGCTAAGCGGCTGTCTAAGCTATTCGTATAGGGACAAT
CCGATATGTCGATGGAGTGAAAGAGCCTGATGCACTCCGCATACAGCTCGATAATCTTTTCAGGGCTTTG
TTCATCTTCATACTCTTCCGAGCAAAGGACGCCATCGGCCTCACTCATGAGCAGATTGCTCCAGCCATCA
TGCCGTTCAAAGTGCAGGACCTTTGGAACAGGCAGCTTTCCTTCCAGCCATAGCATCATGTCCTTTTCCC
GTTCCACATCATAGGTGGTCCCTTTATACCGGCTGTCCGTCATTTTTAAATATAGGTTTTCATTTTCTCC
CACCAGCTTATATACCTTAGCAGGAGACATTCCTTCCGTATCTTTTACGCAGCGGTATTTTTCGATCAGT
TTTTTCAATTCCGGTGATATTCTCATTTTAGCCATTTATTATTTCCTTCCTCTTTTCTACAGTATTTAAA
GATACCCCAAGAAGCTAATTATAACAAGACGAACTCCAATTCACTGTTCCTTGCATTCTAAAACCTTAAA
TACCAGAAAACAGCTTTTTCAAAGTTGTTTTCAAAGTTGGCGTATAACATAGTATCGACGGAGCCGATTT
TGAAACCGCGGTGATCACAGGCAGCAACGCTCTGTCATCGTTACAATCAACATGCTACCCTCCGCGAGAT
CATCCGTGTTTCAAACCCGGCAGCTTAGTTGCCGTTCTTCCGAATAGCATCGGTAACATGAGCAAAGTCT
GCCGCCTTACAACGGCTCTCCCGCTGACGCCGTCCCGGACTGATGGGCTGCCTGTATCGAGTGGTGATTT
TGTGCCGAGCTGCCGGTCGGGGAGCTGTTGGCTGGCTGGTGGCAGGATATATTGTGGTGTAAACAAATTG
ACGCTTAGACAACTTAATAACACATTGCGGACGTTTTTAATGTACTGAATTAACGCCGAATTAATTCGGG
GGATCTGGATTTTAGTACTGGATTTTGGTTTTAGGAATTAGAAATTTTATTGATAGAAGTATTTTACAAA
TACAAATACATACTAAGGGTTTCTTATATGCTCAACACATGAGCGAAACCCTATAGGAACCCTAATTCCC
TTATCTGGGAACTACTCACACATTATTATGGAGAAACTCGAGTCAAATCTCGGTGACGGGCAGGACCGGA
CGGGGCGGTACCGGCAGGCTGAAGTCCAGCTGCCAGAAACCCACGTCATGCCAGTTCCCGTGCTTGAAGC
CGGCCGCCCGCAGCATGCCGCGGGGGGCATATCCGAGCGCCTCGTGCATGCGCACGCTCGGGTCGTTGGG
CAGCCCGATGACAGCGACCACGCTCTTGAAGCCCTGTGCCTCCAGGGACTTCAGCAGATGGGTGTAGAGC
GTGGAGCCCAGTCCCGTCCGCTGGTGGCGGGGGCTGACGTACACGGTGGACTCGGCCGTCCAGTCGTAGG
CGTTGCGTGCCTTCCAGGGACCCGCGTAGGCGATGCCGGCGACCTCGCCGTCCACCTCGGCGACGAGCCA
GGGATAGCGCTCCCGCAGACGGACGAGGTCGTCCGTCCACTCCTGCGGTTCCTGCGGCTCGGTACGGAAG
TTGACCGTGCTTGTCTCGATGTAGTGGTTGACGATGGTGCAGACCGCCGGCATGTCCGCCTCGGTGGCAC
GGCGGATGTCGGCCGGGCGTCGTTCTGGGCTCATAAGCTTCTGCAAAAGAGAACCAGACAACAGGGTAAG
TGCCTAGCAGTAAACAAACAGAACTCATCACAAGCAAACAGCAACATCATATTCATACCAACAGGTCATG
TGTGTTCATCACATCATTAGTACTAAGCATGCCATCATCCAAGTATATCAAAGTAAGGGCAAAGAGCATG
CATGATCATCAGGTGCACAAAAGAATCATCAAATTGTAGCAGTACATATCTTCATCTATCATGCATATCT
ATCCATAACAGGACGATGCATGTTGACCAGGTAAAAGCTACAGGATCCTATAGGAACAGCAGCGTATATA
TCTTCACCAATCTTAGCATCTTAATCATGTGGCACATGCAGTTTCAATTTAAGCACATGAGCTAGTTGAT
TATGAGGTACCAGAGAATCATCAAACTGATGTAGCAGCATATATCCTCATCTATCATGCAATCTAATCTA
ATCTAACTAAACAGGAAAGGTGTGCTATTCAGTTAAAAGCTACCGCATCATATACAAACGGCAGCATAAG
AAAAAGCATAATCATCTTAATCATGCAACAAACGCAGATTCATAATAAGCCCAAGAGCTAGCTTGTGATG
ATCTTATTCTACTCTGATCTACAGCAATCAGATAACGACCTAACCTTGCACATGGCAACAAAACAATCGA
TCGGACGAATCAGTTGTTTGTTCCTAGCTAGCACCATCGAACCAGATAATAGATGCACGTACAGATCCCG
AAAACGAACCCAAAAACAGGGCAGACCTAGCTGAACCTAGGCAGCGACCCAGCAGATCGTGAGAACGATC
TCATCTACGAACAGCCTAGAAGCAACCCCACGATTCCCGGACAAACGACCTAAAATCCCCACAAATCACA
TGAGCATGACAGGATAAACAGCGGAACCGATCAGATCTACACGAAAACCCCACCTCCCAGCCACCCACGA
TCAGGAAACACGCGGATCTAGCATGATTTCGTCAACGCCTCAGCCTAGTTCCTAGCCACAGACCAAGCAG
AACCACCAAACCACGCCGAGCGAGGAGATGGGGCAAGAGGACGGGGGAGACGATCGCCGTACCTTGAAGC
GGGGGAAGGATCGCCGAGGGTCGCGAGGAGAGCAATTTGGATTTGGAACCCGGGGGTTGTGCGCTCCGAA
CGATGAGACGATGTGAGATTGTGGGAAGAGGCGCGGAGGGCCCTGTATTTATGGGCTGCGACGGGGGGAG
GAGAGGTGGGGAGGGTTGGGGAAGGAATCCCCCACCCGTGCCGTGACGGTTCCGGGCCGTGTGAGAGGAG
CCCGCTCGTCTCCGCCACGCAATTTCCGCGATCGGAGCGGAGCTTTCGAGAGGCGGCTGGATGGTTGGTG
GCCGTTAGATTTGTAGACGCCGTTAACGCCTCGCCTCCACCGGGAAGAGTTTTGAGCAGCCGCTTATGAC
AATGGCTTAACGACGTTAGACGGAGCGTTAGTGGCAGGCCATGATAGAATAGACGTATTGCAATGGGATT
ATAATTAAATAAATAAGAATATAATAAGATATGGCAAGTCGGCACTCATGACATGGTCTTCGAAATGATA
GTGCTCACTTTCTTAGCCGAGAAAGTTGACGCGACTGATTTAGAAGTTAAGATATTATTTCTCTCTTCTT
TTCTTTCCTCGTCATATAAGGATGAAATAAACTTTAGAGATTGCCGGTAGTGATTTTGGATTTCGGCGAT
CAGGCTTGGTTTGCCGGTTTCGGACGGTGTGCCTTAGGCCACCCGCAGTGTATCTTGTAATGTTCAACCG
ATAAGCAAGGGTGGGGCTCAAGCAAGTAGTAAACAACTATGTCAAATGTCACCATGGTTATGGTCTTGTT
TAGTTGGCTTCTTGGCCGATTCATTAATGCAGCTGGCACGACAGGTTTCCCGACTGGAAAGCGGGCAGTG
AGCGCAACGCAATTAATGTGAGTTAGCTCACTCATTAGGCACCCCAGGCTTTACACTTTATGCTTCCGGC
TCGTATGTTGTGTGGAATTGTGAGCGGATAACAATTTCACACAGGAAACAGCTATGACATGATTACGAAT
TCGAGCTCGGTACCCGGGGATCTGCAGGCGCGCCTGCAGTGCAGCGTGACCCGGTCGTGCCCCTCTCTAG
AGATAATGAGCATTGCATGTCTAAGTTATAAAAAATTACCACATATTTTTTTTGTCACACTTGTTTGAAG
TGCAGTTTATCTATCTTTATACATATATTTAAACTTTACTCTACGAATAATATAATCTATAGTACTACAA
TAATATCAGTGTTTTAGAGAATCATATAAATGAACAGTTAGACATGGTCTAAAGGACAATTGAGTATTTT
GACAACAGGACTCTACAGTTTTATCTTTTTAGTGTGCATGTGTTCTCCTTTTTTTTTGCAAATAGCTTCA
CCTATATAATACTTCATCCATTTTATTAGTACATCCATTTAGGGTTTAGGGTTAATGGTTTTTATAGACT
AATTTTTTTAGTACATCTATTTTATTCTATTTTAGCCTCTAAATTAAGAAAACTAAAACTCTATTTTAGT
TTTTTTATTTAATAATTTAGATATAAAATAGAATAAAATAAAGTGACTAAAAATTAAACAAATACCCTTT
AAGAAATTAAAAAAACTAAGGAAACATTTTTCTTGTTTCGAGTAGATAATGCCAGCCTGTTAAACGCCGT
CGACGAGTCTAACGGACACCAACCAGCGAACCAGCAGCGTCGCGTCGGGCCAAGCGAAGCAGACGGCACG
GCATCTCTGTCGCTGCCTCTGGACCCCTCTCGAGAGTTCCGCTCCACCGTTGGACTTGCTCCGCTGTCGG
CATCCAGAAATTGCGTGGCGGAGCGGCAGACGTGAGCCGGCACGGCAGGCGGCCTCCTCCTCCTCTCACG
GCACCGGCAGCTACGGGGGATTCCTTTCCCACCGCTCCTTCGCTTTCCCTTCCTCGCCCGCCGTAATAAA
TAGACACCCCCTCCACACCCTCTTTCCCCAACCTCGTGTTGTTCGGAGCGCACACACACACAACCAGATC
TCCCCCAAATCCACCCGTCGGCACCTCCGCTTCAAGGTACGCCGCTCGTCCTCCCCCCCCCCCCTCTCTA
CCTTCTCTAGATCGGCGTTCCGGTCCATGGTTAGGGCCCGGTAGTTCTACTTCTGTTCATGTTTGTGTTA
GATCCGTGTTTGTGTTAGATCCGTGCTGCTAGCGTTCGTACACGGATGCGACCTGTACGTCAGACACGTT
CTGATTGCTAACTTGCCAGTGTTTCTCTTTGGGGAATCCTGGGATGGCTCTAGCCGTTCCGCAGACGGGA
TCGATTTCATGATTTTTTTTGTTTCGTTGCATAGGGTTTGGTTTGCCCTTTTCCTTTATTTCAATATATG
CCGTGCACTTGTTTGTCGGGTCATCTTTTCATGCTTTTTTTTGTCTTGGTTGTGATGATGTGGTCTGGTT
GGGCGGTCGTTCTAGATCGGAGTAGAATTAATTCTGTTTCAAACTACCTGGTGGATTTATTAATTTTGGA
TCTGTATGTGTGTGCCATACATATTCATAGTTACGAATTGAAGATGATGGATGGAAATATCGATCTAGGA
TAGGTATACATGTTGATGCGGGTTTTACTGATGCATATACAGAGATGCTTTTTGTTCGCTTGGTTGTGAT
GATGTGGTGTGGTTGGGCGGTCGTTCATTCGTTCTAGATCGGAGTAGAATACTGTTTCAAACTACCTGGT
GTATTTATTAATTTTGGAACTGTATGTGTGTGTCATACATCTTCATAGTTACGAGTTTAAGATGGATGGA
AATATCGATCTAGGATAGGTATACATGTTGATGTGGGTTTTACTGATGCATATACATGATGGCATATGCA
GCATCTATTCATATGCTCTAACCTTGAGTACCTATCTATTATAATAAACAAGTATGTTTTATAATTATTT
TGATCTTGATATACTTGGATGATGGCATATGCAGCAGCTATATGTGGATTTTTTTAGCCCTGCCTTCATA
CGCTATTTATTTGCTTGGTACTGTTTCTTTTGTCGATGCTCACCCTGTTGTTTGGTGTTACTTCCTGCAG
GGCGATCTATTCGAATGGACAAGAAGTACTCGATCGGCCTCGACATCGGGACGAACTCAGTTGGCTGGGC
CGTGATCACCGACGAGTACAAGGTGCCCTCTAAGAAGTTCAAGGTCCTGGGGAACACCGACCGCCATTCC
ATCAAGAAGAACCTCATCGGCGCTCTCCTGTTCGACAGCGGGGAGACCGCTGAGGCTACGAGGCTCAAGA
GAACCGCTAGGCGCCGGTACACGAGAAGGAAGAACAGGATCTGCTACCTCCAAGAGATTTTCTCCAACGA
GATGGCCAAGGTTGACGATTCATTCTTCCACCGCCTGGAGGAGTCTTTCCTCGTGGAGGAGGATAAGAAG
CACGAGCGGCATCCCATCTTCGGCAACATCGTGGACGAGGTTGCCTACCACGAGAAGTACCCTACGATCT
ACCATCTGCGGAAGAAGCTCGTGGACTCCACCGATAAGGCGGACCTCAGACTGATCTACCTCGCTCTGGC
CCACATGATCAAGTTCCGCGGCCATTTCCTGATCGAGGGGGATCTCAACCCAGACAACAGCGATGTTGAC
AAGCTGTTCATCCAACTCGTGCAGACCTACAACCAACTCTTCGAGGAGAACCCGATCAACGCCTCTGGCG
TGGACGCGAAGGCTATCCTGTCCGCGAGGCTCTCGAAGTCCAGGAGGCTGGAGAACCTGATCGCTCAGCT
CCCAGGCGAGAAGAAGAACGGCCTGTTCGGGAACCTCATCGCTCTCAGCCTGGGGCTCACCCCGAACTTC
AAGTCGAACTTCGATCTCGCTGAGGACGCCAAGCTGCAACTCTCCAAGGACACCTACGACGATGACCTCG
ATAACCTCCTGGCCCAGATCGGCGATCAATACGCGGACCTGTTCCTCGCTGCCAAGAACCTGTCGGACGC
CATCCTCCTGTCAGATATCCTCCGCGTGAACACCGAGATCACGAAGGCTCCACTCTCTGCCTCCATGATC
AAGCGCTACGACGAGCACCATCAGGATCTGACCCTCCTGAAGGCGCTGGTCCGCCAACAGCTCCCGGAGA
AGTACAAGGAGATTTTCTTCGATCAGTCGAAGAACGGCTACGCTGGGTACATCGACGGCGGGGCCTCACA
AGAGGAGTTCTACAAGTTCATCAAGCCAATCCTGGAGAAGATGGACGGCACGGAGGAGCTCCTGGTGAAG
CTCAACAGGGAGGACCTCCTGCGGAAGCAGAGAACCTTCGATAACGGCAGCATCCCCCACCAAATCCATC
TCGGGGAGCTGCACGCCATCCTGAGAAGGCAAGAGGACTTCTACCCTTTCCTCAAGGATAACCGGGAGAA
GATCGAGAAGATCCTGACCTTCAGAATCCCATACTACGTCGGCCCTCTCGCGCGGGGGAACTCAAGATTC
GCTTGGATGACCCGCAAGTCTGAGGAGACCATCACGCCGTGGAACTTCGAGGAGGTGGTGGACAAGGGCG
CTAGCGCTCAGTCGTTCATCGAGAGGATGACCAACTTCGACAAGAACCTGCCCAACGAGAAGGTGCTCCC
TAAGCACTCGCTCCTGTACGAGTACTTCACCGTCTACAACGAGCTCACGAAGGTGAAGTACGTCACCGAG
GGCATGCGCAAGCCAGCGTTCCTGTCCGGGGAGCAGAAGAAGGCTATCGTGGACCTCCTGTTCAAGACCA
ACCGGAAGGTCACGGTTAAGCAACTCAAGGAGGACTACTTCAAGAAGATCGAGTGCTTCGATTCGGTCGA
GATCAGCGGCGTTGAGGACCGCTTCAACGCCAGCCTCGGGACCTACCACGATCTCCTGAAGATCATCAAG
GATAAGGACTTCCTGGACAACGAGGAGAACGAGGATATCCTGGAGGACATCGTGCTGACCCTCACGCTGT
TCGAGGACAGGGAGATGATCGAGGAGCGCCTGAAGACGTACGCCCATCTCTTCGATGACAAGGTCATGAA
GCAACTCAAGCGCCGGAGATACACCGGCTGGGGGAGGCTGTCCCGCAAGCTCATCAACGGCATCCGGGAC
AAGCAGTCCGGGAAGACCATCCTCGACTTCCTGAAGAGCGATGGCTTCGCCAACAGGAACTTCATGCAAC
TGATCCACGATGACAGCCTCACCTTCAAGGAGGATATCCAAAAGGCTCAAGTGAGCGGCCAGGGGGACTC
GCTGCACGAGCATATCGCGAACCTCGCTGGCTCCCCCGCGATCAAGAAGGGCATCCTCCAGACCGTGAAG
GTTGTGGACGAGCTCGTGAAGGTCATGGGCCGGCACAAGCCTGAGAACATCGTCATCGAGATGGCCAGAG
AGAACCAAACCACGCAGAAGGGGCAAAAGAACTCTAGGGAGCGCATGAAGCGCATCGAGGAGGGCATCAA
GGAGCTGGGGTCCCAAATCCTCAAGGAGCACCCAGTGGAGAACACCCAACTGCAGAACGAGAAGCTCTAC
CTGTACTACCTCCAGAACGGCAGGGATATGTACGTGGACCAAGAGCTGGATATCAACCGCCTCAGCGATT
ACGACGTCGATGCTATCGTTCCCCAGTCTTTCCTGAAGGATGACTCCATCGACAACAAGGTCCTCACCAG
GTCGGACAAGAACCGCGGCAAGTCAGATAACGTTCCATCTGAGGAGGTCGTTAAGAAGATGAAGAACTAC
TGGAGGCAGCTCCTGAACGCCAAGCTGATCACGCAAAGGAAGTTCGACAACCTCACCAAGGCTGAGAGAG
GCGGGCTCTCAGAGCTGGACAAGGCCGGCTTCATCAAGCGGCAGCTGGTCGAGACCAGACAAATCACGAA
GCACGTTGCGCAAATCCTCGACTCTCGGATGAACACGAAGTACGATGAGAACGACAAGCTGATCAGGGAG
GTTAAGGTGATCACCCTGAAGTCTAAGCTCGTCTCCGACTTCAGGAAGGATTTCCAGTTCTACAAGGTTC
GCGAGATCAACAACTACCACCATGCCCATGACGCTTACCTCAACGCTGTGGTCGGCACCGCTCTGATCAA
GAAGTACCCAAAGCTGGAGTCCGAGTTCGTGTACGGGGACTACAAGGTTTACGATGTGCGCAAGATGATC
GCCAAGTCGGAGCAAGAGATCGGCAAGGCTACCGCCAAGTACTTCTTCTACTCAAACATCATGAACTTCT
TCAAGACCGAGATCACGCTGGCCAACGGCGAGATCCGGAAGAGACCGCTCATCGAGACCAACGGCGAGAC
GGGGGAGATCGTGTGGGACAAGGGCAGGGATTTCGCGACCGTCCGCAAGGTTCTCTCCATGCCCCAGGTG
AACATCGTCAAGAAGACCGAGGTCCAAACGGGCGGGTTCTCAAAGGAGTCTATCCTGCCTAAGCGGAACA
GCGACAAGCTCATCGCCAGAAAGAAGGACTGGGACCCAAAGAAGTACGGCGGGTTCGACAGCCCTACCGT
GGCCTACTCGGTCCTGGTTGTGGCGAAGGTTGAGAAGGGCAAGTCCAAGAAGCTCAAGAGCGTGAAGGAG
CTCCTGGGGATCACCATCATGGAGAGGTCCAGCTTCGAGAAGAACCCAATCGACTTCCTGGAGGCCAAGG
GCTACAAGGAGGTGAAGAAGGACCTGATCATCAAGCTCCCGAAGTACTCTCTCTTCGAGCTGGAGAACGG
CAGGAAGAGAATGCTGGCTTCCGCTGGCGAGCTCCAGAAGGGGAACGAGCTCGCGCTGCCAAGCAAGTAC
GTGAACTTCCTCTACCTGGCTTCCCACTACGAGAAGCTCAAGGGCAGCCCGGAGGACAACGAGCAAAAGC
AGCTGTTCGTCGAGCAGCACAAGCATTACCTCGACGAGATCATCGAGCAAATCTCCGAGTTCAGCAAGCG
CGTGATCCTCGCCGACGCGAACCTGGATAAGGTCCTCTCCGCCTACAACAAGCACCGGGACAAGCCCATC
AGAGAGCAAGCGGAGAACATCATCCATCTCTTCACCCTGACGAACCTCGGCGCTCCTGCTGCTTTCAAGT
ACTTCGACACCACGATCGATCGGAAGAGATACACCTCCACGAAGGAGGTCCTGGACGCGACCCTCATCCA
CCAGTCGATCACCGGCCTGTACGAGACGAGGATCGACCTCTCACAACTCGGCGGGGATAAGAGACCCGCA
GCAACCAAGAAGGCAGGGCAAGCAAAGAAGAAGAAGTGACTCGAGATATGAAGATGAAGATGAAATATTT
GGTGTGTCAAATAAAAAGCTTGTGTGCTTAAGTTTGTGTTTTTTTCTTGGCTTGTTGTGTTATGAATTTG
TGGCTTTTTCTAATATTAAATGAATGTAAGATCACATTATAATGAATAAACAAATGTTTCTATAATCCAT
TGTGAATGTTTTGTTGGATCTCTTCTGCAGCATATAACTACTGTATGTGCTATGGTATGGACTATGGAAT
ATGATTAAAGATAAGGAGCTCCGGTGACGGACTGGCACTGGCCGTCGTTTTACAACGTCGTGACTGGGAA
AACCCTGGCGTTACCCAACTTAATCGCCTTGCAGCACATCCCCCTTTCGCCAGCTGGCGTAATAGCGAAG
AGGCCCGCACCGATCGCCCTTCCCAACAGTTGCGCAGCCTGAATGGCGAATGCTAGAGCAGCTTGAGCTT
GGATCAGATTGTCGTTTCCCGCCTTCAGTTTAAACTATCAGTGTTTGACAGGATATATTGGCGGGTAAAC
CTAAGAGAAAAGAGCGTTTATTAGAATAATCGGATATTTAAAAGGGCGTGAAAAGGTTTATCCGTTCGTC
CATTTGTATGTGCATGCCAACCACAGGGTTCCCCTCGGGATCAAAGTACTTTGATCCAACCCCTCCGCTG
CTATAGTGCAGTCGGCTTCTGACGTTCAGTGCAGCCGTCTTCTGAAAACGACATGTCGCACAAGTCCTAA
GTTACGCGACAGGCTGCCGCCCTGCCCTTTTCCTGGCGTTTTCTTGTCGCGTGTTTTAGTCGCATAAAGT
AGAATACTTGCGACTAGAACCGGAGACATTACGCCATGAACAAGAGCGCCGCCGCTGGCCTGCTGGGCTA
TGCCCGCGTCAGCACCGACGACCAGGACTTGACCAACCAACGGGCCGAACTGCACGCGGCCGGCTGCACC
AAGCTGTTTTCCGAGAAGATCACCGGCACCAGGCGCGACCGCCCGGAGCTGGCCAGGATGCTTGACCACC
TACGCCCTGGCGACGTTGTGACAGTGACCAGGCTAGACCGCCTGGCCCGCAGCACCCGCGACCTACTGGA
CATTGCCGAGCGCATCCAGGAGGCCGGCGCGGGCCTGCGTAGCCTGGCAGAGCCGTGGGCCGACACCACC
ACGCCGGCCGGCCGCATGGTGTTGACCGTGTTCGCCGGCATTGCCGAGTTCGAGCGTTCCCTAATCATCG
ACCGCACCCGGAGCGGGCGCGAGGCCGCCAAGGCCCGAGGCGTGAAGTTTGGCCCCCGCCCTACCCTCAC
CCCGGCACAGATCGCGCACGCCCGCGAGCTGATCGACCAGGAAGGCCGCACCGTGAAAGAGGCGGCTGCA
CTGCTTGGCGTGCATCGCTCGACCCTGTACCGCGCACTTGAGCGCAGCGAGGAAGTGACGCCCACCGAGG
CCAGGCGGCGCGGTGCCTTCCGTGAGGACGCATTGACCGAGGCCGACGCCCTGGCGGCCGCCGAGAATGA
ACGCCAAGAGGAACAAGCATGAAACCGCACCAGGACGGCCAGGACGAACCGTTTTTCATTACCGAAGAGA
TCGAGGCGGAGATGATCGCGGCCGGGTACGTGTTCGAGCCGCCCGCGCACGGCTCAACCGTGCGGCTGCA
TGAAATCCTGGCCGGTTTGTCTGATGCCAAGCTGGCGGCCTGGCCGGCCAGCTTGGCCGCTGAAGAAACC
GAGCGCCGCCGTCTAAAAAGGTGATGTGTATTTGAGTAAAACAGCTTGCGTCATGCGGTCGCTGCGTATA
TGATGCGATGAGTAAATAAACAAATACGCAAGGGGAACGCATGAAGGTTATCGCTGTACTTAACCAGAAA
GGCGGGTCAGGCAAGACGACCATCGCAACCCATCTAGCCCGCGCCCTGCAACTCGCCGGGGCCGATGTTC
TGTTAGTCGATTCCGATCCCCAGGGCAGTGCCCGCGATTGGGCGGCCGTGCGGGAAGATCAACCGCTAAC
CGTTGTCGGCATCGACCGCCCGACGATTGACCGCGACGTGAAGGCCATCGGCCGGCGCGACTTCGTAGTG
ATCGACGGAGCGCCCCAGGCGGCGGACTTGGCTGTGTCCGCGATCAAGGCAGCCGACTTCGTGCTGATTC
CGGTGCAGCCAAGCCCTTACGACATATGGGCCACCGCCGACCTGGTGGAGCTGGTTAAGCAGCGCATTGA
GGTCACGGATGGAAGGCTACAAGCGGCCTTTGTCGTGTCGCGGGCGATCAAAGGCACGCGCATCGGCGGT
GAGGTTGCCGAGGCGCTGGCCGGGTACGAGCTGCCCATTCTTGAGTCCCGTATCACGCAGCGCGTGAGCT
ACCCAGGCACTGCCGCCGCCGGCACAACCGTTCTTGAATCAGAACCCGAGGGCGACGCTGCCCGCGAGGT
CCAGGCGCTGGCCGCTGAAATTAAATCAAAACTCATTTGAGTTAATGAGGTAAAGAGAAAATGAGCAAAA
GCACAAACACGCTAAGTGCCGGCCGTCCGAGCGCACGCAGCAGCAAGGCTGCAACGTTGGCCAGCCTGGC
AGACACGCCAGCCATGAAGCGGGTCAACTTTCAGTTGCCGGCGGAGGATCACACCAAGCTGAAGATGTAC
GCGGTACGCCAAGGCAAGACCATTACCGAGCTGCTATCTGAATACATCGCGCAGCTACCAGAGTAAATGA
GCAAATGAATAAATGAGTAGATGAATTTTAGCGGCTAAAGGAGGCGGCATGGAAAATCAAGAACAACCAG
GCACCGACGCCGTGGAATGCCCCATGTGTGGAGGAACGGGCGGTTGGCCAGGCGTAAGCGGCTGGGTTGC
CTGCCGGCCCTGCAATGGCACTGGAACCCCCAAGCCCGAGGAATCGGCGTGAGCGGTCGCAAACCATCCG
GCCCGGTACAAATCGGCGCGGCGCTGGGTGATGACCTGGTGGAGAAGTTGAAGGCCGCGCAGGCCGCCCA
GCGGCAACGCATCGAGGCAGAAGCACGCCCCGGTGAATCGTGGCAAGCGGCCGCTGATCGAATCCGCAAA
GAATCCCGGCAACCGCCGGCAGCCGGTGCGCCGTCGATTAGGAAGCCGCCCAAGGGCGACGAGCAACCAG
ATTTTTTCGTTCCGATGCTCTATGACGTGGGCACCCGCGATAGTCGCAGCATCATGGACGTGGCCGTTTT
CCGTCTGTCGAAGCGTGACCGACGAGCTGGCGAGGTGATCCGCTACGAGCTTCCAGACGGGCACGTAGAG
GTTTCCGCAGGGCCGGCCGGCATGGCCAGTGTGTGGGATTACGACCTGGTACTGATGGCGGTTTCCCATC
TAACCGAATCCATGAACCGATACCGGGAAGGGAAGGGAGACAAGCCCGGCCGCGTGTTCCGTCCACACGT
TGCGGACGTACTCAAGTTCTGCCGGCGAGCCGATGGCGGAAAGCAGAAAGACGACCTGGTAGAAACCTGC
ATTCGGTTAAACACCACGCACGTTGCCATGCAGCGTACGAAGAAGGCCAAGAACGGCCGCCTGGTGACGG
TATCCGAGGGTGAAGCCTTGATTAGCCGCTACAAGATCGTAAAGAGCGAAACCGGGCGGCCGGAGTACAT
CGAGATCGAGCTAGCTGATTGGATGTACCGCGAGATCACAGAAGGCAAGAACCCGGACGTGCTGACGGTT
CACCCCGATTACTTTTTGATCGATCCCGGCATCGGCCGTTTTCTCTACCGCCTGGCACGCCGCGCCGCAG
GCAAGGCAGAAGCCAGATGGTTGTTCAAGACGATCTACGAACGCAGTGGCAGCGCCGGAGAGTTCAAGAA
GTTCTGTTTCACCGTGCGCAAGCTGATCGGGTCAAATGACCTGCCGGAGTACGATTTGAAGGAGGAGGCG
GGGCAGGCTGGCCCGATCCTAGTCATGCGCTACCGCAACCTGATCGAGGGCGAAGCATCCGCCGGTTCCT
AATGTACGGAGCAGATGCTAGGGCAAATTGCCCTAGCAGGGGAAAAAGGTCGAAAAGGCCTCTTTCCTGT
GGATAGCACGTACATTGGGAACCCAAAGCCGTACATTGGGAACCGGAACCCGTACATTGGGAACCCAAAG
CCGTACATTGGGAACCGGTCACACATGTAAGTGACTGATATAAAAGAGAAAAAAGGCGATTTTTCCGCCT
AAAACTCTTTAAAACTTATTAAAACTCTTAAAACCCGCCTGGCCTGTGCATAACTGTCTGGCCAGCGCAC
AGCCCAAGAGCTGCAAAAAGCGCCTACCCTTCGGTCGCTGCGCTCCCTACGCCCCGCCGCTTCGCGTCGG
CCTATCGCGGCCGCTGGCCGCTCAAAAATGGCTGGCCTACGGCCAGGCAATCTACCAGGGCGCGGACAAG
CCGCGCCGTCGCCACTCGACCGCCGGCGCCCACATCAAGGCACCCTGCCTCGCGCGTTTCGGTGATGACG
GTGAAAACCTCTGACACATGCAGCTCCCGGAAACGGTCACAGCTTGTCTGTAAGCGGATGCCGGGAGCAG
ACAAGCCCGTCAGGGCGCGTCAGCGGGTGTTGGCGGGTGTCGGGGCGCAGCCATGACCCAGTCACGTAGC
GATAGCGGAGTGTATACTGGCTTAACTATGCGGCATCAGAGCAGATTGTACTGAGAGTGCACCATATGCG
GTGTGAAATACCGCACAGATGCGTAAGGAGAAAATACCGCATCAGGCCCTCTTCCGCTTCCTCGCTCACT
GACTCGCTGCGCTCGGTCGTTCGGCTGCGGCGAGCGGTATCAGCTCACTCAAAGGCGGTAATACGGTTAT
CCACAGAATCAGGGGATAACGCAGGAAAGAACATGTGAGCAAAAGGCCAGCAAAAGGCCAGGAACCGTAA
AAAGGCCGCGTTGCTGGCGTTTTTCCATAGGCTCCGCCCCCCTGACGAGCATCACAAAAATCGACGCTCA
AGTCAGAGGTGGCGAAACCCGACAGGACTATAAAGATACCAGGCGTTTCCCCCTGGAAGCTCCCTCGTGC
GCTCTCCTGTTCCGACCCTGCCGCTTACCGGATACCTGTCCGCCTTTCTCCCTTCGGGAAGCGTGGCGCT
TTCTCATAGCTCACGCTGTAGGTATCTCAGTTCGGTGTAGGTCGTTCGCTCCAAGCTGGGCTGTGTGCAC
GAACCCCCCGTTCAGCCCGACCGCTGCGCCTTATCCGGTAACTATCGTCTTGAGTCCAACCCGGTAAGAC
ACGACTTATCGCCACTGGCAGCAGCCACTGGTAACAGGATTAGCAGAGCGAGGTAT
Features (pLannotate 1.2.2; 21 found; start..end, strand, type, name):
    291..1085    -  CDS            KanR: aminoglycoside phosphotransferase; aphA-3; confers resistance to kanamycin
   1510..1534    +  misc_feature   LB T-DNA repeat: left border repeat from nopaline C58 T-DNA
   1612..1786    -  polyA_signal   CaMV poly(A) signal: cauliflower mosaic virus polyadenylation signal
   1796..2344    -  CDS            bar: PAT_STRHY - Experimental evidence at protein level: Swiss-Prot protein existence level 1. Inactivates phosphinothricin (PPT) by transfer of an acetyl group from acetyl CoA. Can also acetylate demethylphosphinothricin but not PTT or glutamate. This enzyme is an effector of phosphinothricin tripeptide (PTT or bialaphos) resistance. From Streptomyces hygroscopicus. Introduced by genetic manipulation and expressed in glufosinate-tolerant maize by Dekalb Genetics.
   4212..4271    +  CDS            lacI (fragment): lac repressor; lacI; The lac repressor binds to the lac operator to inhibit transcription in E. coli. This inhibition can be relieved by adding lactose or isopropyl-β-D-thiogalactopyranoside (IPTG).
   4284..4305    +  protein_bind   CAP binding site: CAP binding activates transcription in the presence of cAMP. E. coli catabolite activator protein
   4320..4350    +  promoter       lac promoter: promoter for the E. coli lac operon
   4354..4376    +  protein_bind   lac operator (fragment): The lac repressor binds to the lac operator to inhibit transcription in E. coli. This inhibition can be relieved by adding lactose or isopropyl-β-D-thiogalactopyranoside (IPTG). lac repressor encoded by lacI
   4407..4432    +  misc_feature   MCS (fragment): pUC18/19 multiple cloning site
   4444..6434    +  promoter       Ubi promoter: maize polyubiquitin gene promoter
   6455..10558   +  CDS            cas9: CAS9_STRP1 - Also known as csn1 From Streptococcus pyogenes serotype M1.
  10617..10865   +  terminator     HSP terminator: efficient transcription terminator from the Arabidopsis thaliana heat shock protein 18.2 gene (Nagaya et al., 2010)
  10886..11040   +  CDS            lacZα (fragment): LacZα fragment of β-galactosidase; lacZ fragment
  11106..11130   +  misc_feature   RB T-DNA repeat: right border repeat from nopaline C58 T-DNA
  11470..11871   +  CDS            Y4CG_SINFN (fragment): Protein inferred from homology: Swiss-Prot protein existence level 3. From Sinorhizobium fredii (strain NBRC 101917 / NGR234).
  12431..13060   +  CDS            pVS1 StaA: stability protein from the Pseudomonas plasmid pVS1 (Heeb et al., 2000)
  13489..14562   +  CDS            pVS1 RepA: replication protein from the Pseudomonas plasmid pVS1 (Heeb et al., 2000)
  14628..14822   +  rep_origin     pVS1 oriV: origin of replication for the Pseudomonas plasmid pVS1 (Heeb et al., 2000)
  15025..15064   +  CDS            rop (fragment): Rop protein, which maintains plasmids at low copy number; rop
  15166..15306   +  misc_feature   bom: basis of mobility region from pBR322
  15492..204     -  rep_origin     ori (across the origin): high-copy-number ColE1/pMB1/pBR322/pUC origin of replication
