[The description below was written by a language model from this plasmid's Addgene catalogue record and pLannotate feature annotations shown in this document.]
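Description:
pTaCas9-H840A_6 is a pCAMBIA-based binary T-DNA vector from a plant genome engineering toolkit, built to express a Cas9 nickase alone, with no guide RNA cassette recorded. The backbone outside the T-DNA borders carries a ColE1/pMB1-type origin with the pBR322 bom region for high-copy propagation in E. coli. It also carries the pVS1 oriV with the RepA replication and StaA stability proteins, which allow stable maintenance in Agrobacterium. Bacterial selection is by kanamycin, conferred by the aphA-3 aminoglycoside phosphotransferase gene.

Two plant expression units lie between the nopaline-type left and right border repeats. The first is a maize polyubiquitin (Ubi) promoter driving a Streptococcus pyogenes-derived cas9 coding sequence, terminated by the Arabidopsis HSP18.2 terminator. The catalogue describes this gene as TaCas9, a synthetic version carrying the H840A substitution. That mutation inactivates the HNH nuclease domain, so the enzyme cuts only one DNA strand rather than making a double-strand break. The second unit, next to the left border and in the opposite orientation, is the bar gene encoding phosphinothricin acetyltransferase, followed by a CaMV polyadenylation signal; it confers Basta (glufosinate) resistance on transformed plant tissue. The catalogue gives its promoter as PvUbi2. The feature table does not annotate this element, although an unannotated stretch upstream of bar could accommodate it. Short lacI, lac promoter/operator, MCS and lacZα fragments flanking the Cas9 cassette are remnants of the pCAMBIA cloning region.

The monocot-type ubiquitin promoter and Basta selection suit the construct to delivering the nickase into plants, with guide RNAs presumably supplied from a separate construct. The record does not specify target species or applications.
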