Addgene plasmid #91173: pTaCas9-H840A_6
Purpose: Cas9 only expression, Cas9 Type: TaCas9_H840A (nickase), Plant Selection: PvUbi2:bar
Depositing lab: Daniel Voytas. Depositing organization: University of Minnesota. Publication: A multi-purpose toolkit to enable advanced genome engineering in plants. Cermak T, Curtin SJ, Gil-Humanes J, Cegan R, Kono TJY, Konecna E, Belanto JJ, Starker CG, Mathre JW, Greenstein RL, Voytas DF. Plant Cell. 2017 May 18. pii: tpc.00922.2016. doi: 10.1105/tpc.16.00922. PubMed 28522548.
Backbone
  Vector backbone: pCAMBIA
  Vector type: Plant Expression, CRISPR
  Selectable markers: Basta
Growth in bacteria
  Bacterial resistance: Kanamycin, 50 μg/mL
  Growth temperature: 37°C
  Growth strain: DH5alpha
  Copy number: High Copy
Gene/Insert
  Gene/Insert name: TaCas9_H840A (nickase)
  Species: Synthetic
  Mutation: H840A
  Cloning method: Restriction Enzyme; 5′ cloning site unknown (unknown if destroyed); 3′ cloning site unknown (unknown if destroyed)
  Sequencing primers: 5′ unknown
Terms and licenses: Academic/Nonprofit Terms; Industry Terms: Not Available to Industry
How to cite: pTaCas9-H840A_6 was a gift from Daniel Voytas (Addgene plasmid # 91173 ; http://n2t.net/addgene:91173 ; RRID:Addgene_91173)
